Addgene plasmid #51252: pEF5/FRT/DEST-3xHA/mGli2 P1-4A
Purpose: Encodes N-3xHA-TEV-mouseGli2-C; amino acids 789,805,817,848 mutated to Ala
Depositing lab: Rajat Rohatgi. Depositing organization: Stanford University. Publication: Gli Protein Activity Is Controlled by Multisite Phosphorylation in Vertebrate Hedgehog Signaling. Niewiadomski P, Kong JH, Ahrends R, Ma Y, Humke EW, Khan S, Teruel MN, Novitch BG, Rohatgi R. Cell Rep. 2013 Dec 24. pii: S2211-1247(13)00733-X. doi: 10.1016/j.celrep.2013.12.003. PubMed 24373970.
Backbone
  Vector backbone: pEF5-FRT-DEST
  Backbone manufacturer: Invitrogen
  Vector type: Mammalian Expression ; Flpin system
  Selectable markers: Hygromycin
Growth in bacteria
  Bacterial resistance: Ampicillin, 100 μg/mL
  Growth temperature: 37°C
  Growth strain: DH5alpha
  Copy number: High Copy
Gene/Insert
  Gene/Insert name: Gli2
  Species: M. musculus (mouse)
  Mutation: amino acids 789,805,817,848 mutated to Ala
  Entrez Gene: Gli2
  Promoter: EF1a
  Tag / fusion protein: 3xHA-TEV (N terminal on insert)
  Cloning method: Gateway Cloning
  Sequencing primers: 5′ T7
Terms and licenses: Academic/Nonprofit Terms; Industry Terms: Not Available to Industry
How to cite: pEF5/FRT/DEST-3xHA/mGli2 P1-4A was a gift from Rajat Rohatgi (Addgene plasmid # 51252 ; http://n2t.net/addgene:51252 ; RRID:Addgene_51252)
