[The description below was written by a language model from this plasmid's Addgene catalogue record.]
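Description:
pEF5/FRT/DEST-3xHA/mGli2 P1-4A is a mammalian expression plasmid built on the commercial pEF5-FRT-DEST backbone, a Gateway destination vector designed for the Flp-In system. It is maintained in E. coli as a high-copy plasmid under ampicillin selection. In mammalian cells the selectable marker is hygromycin. In Flp-In vectors the FRT site allows Flp recombinase to integrate the plasmid at a matching FRT site pre-installed in the host cell genome, and hygromycin resistance is then used to recover the integrants. The result is a set of isogenic stable lines carrying a single copy of the transgene at a defined locus, which makes expression levels comparable between different constructs.

The insert, introduced by Gateway recombination, is mouse Gli2, a transcription factor in the Hedgehog signalling pathway, expressed from the EF1a promoter. The protein carries an N-terminal triple HA epitope tag followed by a TEV protease cleavage site, which allows detection or immunoprecipitation with anti-HA reagents and, in principle, proteolytic removal of the tag. This variant, designated P1-4A, has the residues at positions 789, 805, 817 and 848 changed to alanine. The associated study concerns control of Gli protein activity by multisite phosphorylation, so these substitutions most likely serve as non-phosphorylatable versions of four phosphorylation sites, although the record does not name the original residues or the kinase involved. The construct is suited to stable, uniform expression of this mutant for comparison with wild-type or other Gli2 variants in Hedgehog signalling studies. No feature table was supplied, so element positions and the total size are not stated.
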