>Addgene plasmid #51252 | pEF5/FRT/DEST-3xHA/mGli2 P1-4A | addgene partial sequence | sequence record 79305 | T7 5'-TAATACGACTCACTATAGGG-3'
GCTCGGATCCACTAGTCCAGTGTGGTGGAATTCTGCAGATATCAACAAGTTTGTACAAAAAAGCAGGCTG
GCGCCGGAACCAATTCAGTCGACATGTACCCATACGATGTTCCAGATTACGCTTATCCTTATGACGTACC
TGACTATGCATACCCTTATGATGTACCAGACTACGCTGGCGCGGTACCAAGCGGAGGAAGCGAGAATCTT
TATTTTCAGGGCACTGGAGGAACGAGTCGACAAATGGAGACTTCTGCCCCAGCCCCTGCACTGGAGAAGA
AAGAAGCCAAGAGTGGTCTCTTGGAGGACAGCAGCTTCCCCGACCCAGGGAAAAAGGCCTGTCCTCTGGC
GGTGGCCGCAGCTGTAGCCGCCCACGGAGTTCCTCAGCAGCTCCTGCCGGCTTTCCACGCGCCTTTGCCG
ATTGACATGAGACACCAGGAGGGAAGGTACCATTATGACCCTCACTCTGTCCACAGTGTACACGGGCCTC
CCACCCTAAGTGGCAGCCCTGTCATCTCAGATATCTCCTTGATACGACTTTCTCCACACCCTGCTGGCCC
TGGAGAGTCACCCTTCAGCGCCCACCACCCCTACGTGAACCCCCATATGGAGCACTACCTCCGGTCTGTG
CACAGCAGCCCCACACTCTCAATGATCTCTGCCGCCAGGGGCCTCAGCCCTGCTGATGTGGCCCACGAAC
ATCTGAAAGAGAGGGGACTCTTTAGCCTCGCAGCCCCAGGCACCAACCCTTCAGACTATTACCACCAGAT
GACCCTCATGGCAAGCCACCCCACCCCTTATGGGGA
