>Addgene plasmid #51252 | pEF5/FRT/DEST-3xHA/mGli2 P1-4A | addgene partial sequence | sequence record 80052 | mGli2-F2 5'-TCTGTCCTGGAAAACTTCAACA-3'
GCTGCCCAGCCAGCGGCTACCAGAGCTGACCGAAGTGACGATGCTGAGCCAGCTGCAGGAACGAAGAGAC
GCCTCCACCAGCACCATGAGCTCGGCCTACACTGTGAGCCGCCGCTCCGCTGGCATCTCCCCATACTTCT
CTAGCCGTCGCTCCGCCGAGGCTTCGCCTCTCGGTGGCCTACGCCCGCACAACGCCAGCTCAGCAGACTC
CTATGACCCCATCTCCACAGATGCCTCTCGGCGCTCCGCTGAAGCCAGCCAGTGCAGTGGCGGTGGCCCA
GGGCTGCTCAACCTCACACCTGCGCAGCAGTACAACCTGCGTGCCAAGTACGCAGCGGCCACAGGTGGAC
CACCGCCCACGCCACTGCCGGGCCTCGATCGTGTAAGCCTTCGTACCCGCCTGGCCTTGCTGGATGCTCC
TGAGCGTGCACTTCCTGGTGCCTGCCCACATCCACTGGGGCCACGGCGTGGCAGCGATGGGCCTACCTAT
AGCCATGGTCATGGCCATGGCTACGCAGGTGCGGCTCCAGCATTCCCCCACGAGGGGCCAAACAGCAGCA
CACGGCGGGCCAGCGACCCTGTGCGGCGCCCTGACCCCCTTATTCTGCCTCGAGTGCAACGTTTCCACAG
TACCCACAACATGAATCCAGGTTCACTGCCACCCTGCGCTGATCGGCGTGGCCTGCACGTACAGAGCCAC
CCCAGCGTAGACAGCAACCTGACCCGCAACGCCTACTCTCCCAGACCCCCTAGCATCAATGAGAACGTGG
TGATGGAGGCCGTGGCTGCTGGGGTAGACGGCCCAGGGCTAGAGTGCGACCTGGGGCTGGTGGAGGATGA
GCTGGTGCTGCCAGATGATGTGG
